Addgene plasmid #18300: T4 Lysozyme N40-[ES] WT*
Depositing lab: Brian Matthews. Depositing organization: University of Oregon.
Backbone
  Vector backbone: pHS1403
  Backbone size w/o insert (bp): 5000
  Vector type: Bacterial Expression
Growth in bacteria
  Bacterial resistance: Ampicillin, 100 μg/mL
  Growth temperature: 37°C
  Growth strain: DH5alpha
  Copy number: High Copy
Gene/Insert
  Gene/Insert name: T4 Lysozyme (alt name: DH104 TA)
  Species: Bacteriophage T4
  Insert size (bp): 600
  Mutation: N40-[ES] WT*
  GenBank ID: NP_049736
  Entrez Gene: e (a.k.a. T4p123)
  Cloning method: Restriction Enzyme; 5′ cloning site BamHI (not destroyed); 3′ cloning site HindIII (not destroyed)
  Sequencing primers: 5′ na; 3′ GGCGTATCACGAGGCCC
Terms and licenses: Academic/Nonprofit Terms; Industry Terms: Not Available to Industry
Depositor comments: The BamHI site is 27 bp from the ATG and the HindIII site is 115 bp from the stop.
How to cite: T4 Lysozyme N40-[ES] WT* was a gift from Brian Matthews (Addgene plasmid # 18300 ; http://n2t.net/addgene:18300 ; RRID:Addgene_18300)
