[The description below was written by a language model from this plasmid's Addgene catalogue record.]
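Description:
T4 Lysozyme N40-[ES] WT* is a bacterial expression plasmid built on the pHS1403 backbone (about 5 kb without insert) that carries a variant of the bacteriophage T4 lysozyme gene (gene e). It is maintained as a high-copy plasmid in E. coli under ampicillin selection. The record gives no feature table and does not state the promoter, the origin of replication or any fusion tags, so the way expression is driven cannot be described beyond the "bacterial expression" classification.

The insert is roughly 600 bp and was cloned as a BamHI–HindIII fragment, with both sites preserved. According to the depositor's notes, the BamHI site lies 27 bp from the start codon and the HindIII site 115 bp from the stop codon, so the fragment includes short flanking untranslated regions and can be excised or transferred intact. The mutation designation N40-[ES] WT* suggests, by the usual notation for this protein, an insertion of the residues Glu-Ser following Asn40, made in the WT* background; WT* conventionally refers to the cysteine-free pseudo-wild-type lysozyme, although the record itself does not spell out either definition. An alternative name, DH104 TA, is also listed for the insert.

The intended use is not stated explicitly. As an insertion variant of a protein widely used as a model system, the construct is consistent with recombinant production of the mutant lysozyme in E. coli for studies of how sequence insertions affect protein structure, folding and stability.
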