>Addgene plasmid #18300 | T4 Lysozyme N40-[ES] WT* | addgene partial sequence | sequence record 24088 | 3primeUP
CTANGAAAAGCCCGCTCATTAGGCGGGCTCAGATCTGCTCATGTTTGACAGCTTATCATCGATAAGCTTC
GGCAATAAATTCTTGATATGTTTTCATATGTTTCCTTTAAATATTTTAATTAGTAATTGTCTATTCAAGT
AATTGTGAATATACTATCACAATTCCAAGAGAAAGTAAACAGCTTTATAGATTTTTATACGCGTCCCAAG
TGCCAGTTCTAAACGTTGTAATGACTCGTTTTGCGCGATTAGGTGTTTGATTATACCATCTACTTTTAGC
TAAGTTAACTGCTGCTTCATCCCAGCGTTTTTGTTGAAGCATACGTAAAGAGTTAGTAAATCCTGCCACA
CCGGTTTCTCCCATTTGGAAAACCATATTAATCAATGCAGCGCGACGAACCGCATCAAGAGAATCATAAA
CCGGTTTTAATTTAGCATTTCTCAGAATTCCGCGAACAGCAGCATCAACATCCTGATTAAAGAGTTTTTC
AGCCTCATCTTTTGTAATTACACCATTAGTATTACGCCCAATAGCTTTATCTAATTCAGATTTAGCAGCG
GACTCATTAAGTGATGGACTTTTTGTAAGCAAATGACCGATGCCAATAGTGTAATAGCCTTCTGTGTCTT
TATAGATTTTAAGTCTAAGACCTTCATCTATACGTAACATTTCAAATATATTCATAATACCTCCTAAGCA
TCGATGGATCCTGTTTCCTGTGTGAAATTGTTATCCGCTCACAATTCCACACATTATACGAGCCGATGAT
TAATTGTCAACAGGGGGATGGGGAGTAAGCTGATCCTGTTTCCTGTGTGAAATTGTTATCCGCTCACAAT
TCCACACATTATACGAGCCGATGAATTAATTGTCANCAGGGGGGATGGGGAGTAAGCTCATCGATGGATC
GACCCGGGTTNCCCGGGGGAAANTGGTTATCNGCNCACAATTCCNCNCATTANACGAGCCGGGGGCATAA
AGTGGNAAGCCTGGGNGCCTAANGAGTGAGCTAACTTACNTTAATTGCGTTGCGCTCNCTGNCCGCTTNC
NGTCNGGGAACCNGTCGNGCCGGGANCCNTCNAANGGGN
